Addgene plasmid #59855: pSAG1::CAS9-U6::sg290860-6
Purpose: Encodes CAS9 nuclease (GFP fusion) under control of the Toxoplasma gondii SAG1 promotor. Vector also provides U6 controlled expression of a single guide RNA for CRISPR disruption of TGME49_290860.
Depositing lab: David Sibley. Depositing organization: Washington University in Saint Louis. Publication: Genetic mapping reveals that sinefungin resistance in Toxoplasma gondii is controlled by a putative amino acid transporter locus that can be used as a negative selectable marker. Behnke MS, Khan A, Sibley LD. Eukaryot Cell. 2014 Dec 5. pii: EC.00229-14. 10.1128/EC.00229-14 PubMed 25480939.
Backbone
  Vector backbone: pBlueScript
  Backbone manufacturer: Agilent
  Vector type: CRISPR ; ; Toxoplasma gondii
Growth in bacteria
  Bacterial resistance: Ampicillin, 100 μg/mL
  Growth temperature: 37°C
  Growth strain: DH5alpha
  Copy number: High Copy
Gene/Insert
  Gene/Insert name: CRISPR sg290860-6
Terms and licenses: Academic/Nonprofit Terms; Industry Terms: Not Available to Industry
How to cite: pSAG1::CAS9-U6::sg290860-6 was a gift from David Sibley (Addgene plasmid # 59855 ; http://n2t.net/addgene:59855 ; RRID:Addgene_59855)
