[The description below was written by a language model from this plasmid's Addgene catalogue record and pLannotate feature annotations shown in this document.]
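Description:
pSAG1::CAS9-U6::sg290860-6 is a 9,674-nt CRISPR plasmid built on a pBluescript backbone and intended for genome editing in the parasite Toxoplasma gondii. In E. coli it is maintained as a high-copy plasmid through the ColE1/pUC-type origin and selected with ampicillin via the β-lactamase gene and its native promoter. Other pBluescript remnants are still present, including the f1 phage origin, T3 and T7 promoters, lac promoter/operator elements, a lacZα fragment and portions of the multiple cloning site. These play no role in the parasite. The record lists no Toxoplasma selectable marker.

The payload consists of two expression units. The first is Streptococcus pyogenes Cas9 fused to a GFP, which the catalogue entry states is driven by the T. gondii SAG1 promoter. The automated annotation detects the Cas9 coding sequence followed downstream by a GFP-family reading frame (matched as a fragment of an EGFP derivative). It does not label the SAG1 promoter itself, which presumably lies in the unannotated region upstream of Cas9. The GFP fusion allows nuclease expression to be seen in transfected parasites. The second unit is a U6-promoter cassette expressing a single guide RNA. The S. pyogenes gRNA scaffold is annotated, whereas the U6 promoter and the targeting spacer are not called by the annotation tool. According to the record, the guide directs Cas9 to TGME49_290860 for gene disruption. The associated publication links sinefungin resistance in T. gondii to a putative amino acid transporter locus usable as a negative selectable marker, which suggests that this plasmid is used to knock out that locus.
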