Features (pLannotate 1.2.2; 16 found; start..end, strand, type, name):
    559..633     +  misc_RNA       gRNA scaffold: guide RNA scaffold for the Streptococcus pyogenes CRISPR/Cas9 system
    658..676     -  promoter       T3 promoter: promoter for bacteriophage T3 RNA polymerase
    721..737     -  protein_bind   lac operator: The lac repressor binds to the lac operator to inhibit transcription in E. coli. This inhibition can be relieved by adding lactose or isopropyl-β-D-thiogalactopyranoside (IPTG). lac repressor encoded by lacI
    745..775     -  promoter       lac promoter: promoter for the E. coli lac operon
    790..811     -  protein_bind   CAP binding site: CAP binding activates transcription in the presence of cAMP. E. coli catabolite activator protein
    824..916     -  CDS            lacI (fragment): lac repressor; lacI; The lac repressor binds to the lac operator to inhibit transcription in E. coli. This inhibition can be relieved by adding lactose or isopropyl-β-D-thiogalactopyranoside (IPTG).
   1099..1687    -  rep_origin     ori: high-copy-number ColE1/pMB1/pBR322/pUC origin of replication
   1858..2718    -  CDS            AmpR: β-lactamase; bla; confers resistance to ampicillin, carbenicillin, and related antibiotics
   2719..2823    -  promoter       AmpR promoter: bla
   2876..3304    -  rep_origin     f1 ori (sequence partly withheld): f1 bacteriophage origin of replication; arrow indicates direction of (+) strand synthesis
   3309..3464    -  CDS            lacZα (fragment): LacZα fragment of β-galactosidase; lacZ fragment
   3472..3490    +  promoter       T7 promoter: promoter for bacteriophage T7 RNA polymerase
   3499..3540    -  misc_feature   MCS (fragment): pBluescript multiple cloning site
   4358..8461    +  CDS            cas9: CAS9_STRP1 - Also known as csn1 From Streptococcus pyogenes serotype M1.
   8597..9312    +  CDS            SiriusGFP (fragment): enhanced GFP (EGFP) derivative that exhibits robust folding and enhanced photostability (Zhong et al., 2019) mammalian codon-optimized
   9631..1       -  misc_feature   MCS (fragment) (across the origin): pBluescript multiple cloning site
>Addgene plasmid #59855 | pSAG1::CAS9-U6::sg290860-6 | depositor full sequence | sequence record 94714 | pSAG1::CAS9-U6::sg290860-6
CAAGTAAGCAGAAGCACGCTGTATTTCCGGGAGGGTGCGACGAGACAAAGTGCGCGAGTTGAAATCGTCG
TGGGGACGATTGCACCGCGGCCACATGTTGGAGACACTGAGGACACACGGGAAACGCGAAAGATTTCAAA
TTAACGTACCCAAGCGCGAAAGCTTGCGCAGCATACACTCGAAGCGAACATCCCGAACCATCGAGAGGCG
GAGAGCGATAAGTCTTTCACGCTGCGAAGTGTTGCGACGGCTGCGCCGCTGCACTGTGAATTGGGCGCCA
ATATTGCATCCTAGGCCTGACGCGCCTCCTGCAGAACGCGAGACACTGGGATATGTAGAGCCAAGGGGGA
AACCTTCGAACTCTCGAATGTCTTCTCTGACAAGAATCATATTTCCATCAGTTCTGTCAGATTTTCAAAT
GGCGACCTGCAGAGGCCTGCTTCCTCCCTGTGCGCTCTTCGAAGGGGCTTTCTGTCGCGCAGGGTCACCT
CGTCCCCGAAGGGGGTGTTTGCCTTCTGGTAAATGGGGATGTCAAGTTATTGGTCTGACAGCGATGTGGT
TTTAGAGCTAGAAATAGCAAGTTAAAATAAGGCTAGTCCGTTATCAACTTGAAAAGTGGCACCGAGTCGG
TGCTTTTTTGAGCTCCAGCTTTTGTTCCCTTTAGTGAGGGTTAATTTCGAGCTTGGCGTAATCATGGTCA
TAGCTGTTTCCTGTGTGAAATTGTTATCCGCTCACAATTCCACACAACATACGAGCCGGAAGCATAAAGT
GTAAAGCCTGGGGTGCCTAATGAGTGAGCTAACTCACATTAATTGCGTTGCGCTCACTGCCCGCTTTCCA
GTCGGGAAACCTGTCGTGCCAGCTGCATTAATGAATCGGCCAACGCGCGGGGAGAGGCGGTTTGCGTATT
GGGCGCTCTTCCGCTTCCTCGCTCACTGACTCGCTGCGCTCGGTCGTTCGGCTGCGGCGAGCGGTATCAG
CTCACTCAAAGGCGGTAATACGGTTATCCACAGAATCAGGGGATAACGCAGGAAAGAACATGTGAGCAAA
AGGCCAGCAAAAGGCCAGGAACCGTAAAAAGGCCGCGTTGCTGGCGTTTTTCCATAGGCTCCGCCCCCCT
GACGAGCATCACAAAAATCGACGCTCAAGTCAGAGGTGGCGAAACCCGACAGGACTATAAAGATACCAGG
CGTTTCCCCCTGGAAGCTCCCTCGTGCGCTCTCCTGTTCCGACCCTGCCGCTTACCGGATACCTGTCCGC
CTTTCTCCCTTCGGGAAGCGTGGCGCTTTCTCATAGCTCACGCTGTAGGTATCTCAGTTCGGTGTAGGTC
GTTCGCTCCAAGCTGGGCTGTGTGCACGAACCCCCCGTTCAGCCCGACCGCTGCGCCTTATCCGGTAACT
ATCGTCTTGAGTCCAACCCGGTAAGACACGACTTATCGCCACTGGCAGCAGCCACTGGTAACAGGATTAG
CAGAGCGAGGTATGTAGGCGGTGCTACAGAGTTCTTGAAGTGGTGGCCTAACTACGGCTACACTAGAAGG
ACAGTATTTGGTATCTGCGCTCTGCTGAAGCCAGTTACCTTCGGAAAAAGAGTTGGTAGCTCTTGATCCG
GCAAACAAACCACCGCTGGTAGCGGTGGTTTTTTTGTTTGCAAGCAGCAGATTACGCGCAGAAAAAAAGG
ATCTCAAGAAGATCCTTTGATCTTTTCTACGGGGTCTGACGCTCAGTGGAACGAAAACTCACGTTAAGGG
ATTTTGGTCATGAGATTATCAAAAAGGATCTTCACCTAGATCCTTTTAAATTAAAAATGAAGTTTTAAAT
CAATCTAAAGTATATATGAGTAAACTTGGTCTGACAGTTACCAATGCTTAATCAGTGAGGCACCTATCTC
AGCGATCTGTCTATTTCGTTCATCCATAGTTGCCTGACTCCCCGTCGTGTAGATAACTACGATACGGGAG
GGCTTACCATCTGGCCCCAGTGCTGCAATGATACCGCGAGACCCACGCTCACCGGCTCCAGATTTATCAG
CAATAAACCAGCCAGCCGGAAGGGCCGAGCGCAGAAGTGGTCCTGCAACTTTATCCGCCTCCATCCAGTC
TATTAATTGTTGCCGGGAAGCTAGAGTAAGTAGTTCGCCAGTTAATAGTTTGCGCAACGTTGTTGCCATT
GCTACAGGCATCGTGGTGTCACGCTCGTCGTTTGGTATGGCTTCATTCAGCTCCGGTTCCCAACGATCAA
GGCGAGTTACATGATCCCCCATGTTGTGCAAAAAAGCGGTTAGCTCCTTCGGTCCTCCGATCGTTGTCAG
AAGTAAGTTGGCCGCAGTGTTATCACTCATGGTTATGGCAGCACTGCATAATTCTCTTACTGTCATGCCA
TCCGTAAGATGCTTTTCTGTGACTGGTGAGTACTCAACCAAGTCATTCTGAGAATAGTGTATGCGGCGAC
CGAGTTGCTCTTGCCCGGCGTCAATACGGGATAATACCGCGCCACATAGCAGAACTTTAAAAGTGCTCAT
CATTGGAAAACGTTCTTCGGGGCGAAAACTCTCAAGGATCTTACCGCTGTTGAGATCCAGTTCGATGTAA
CCCACTCGTGCACCCAACTGATCTTCAGCATCTTTTACTTTCACCAGCGTTTCTGGGTGAGCAAAAACAG
GAAGGCAAAATGCCGCAAAAAAGGGAATAAGGGCGACACGGAAATGTTGAATACTCATACTCTTCCTTTT
TCAATATTATTGAAGCATTTATCAGGGTTATTGTCTCATGAGCGGATACATATTTGAATGTATTTAGAAA
AATAAACAAATAGGGGTTCCGCGCACATTTCCCCGAAAAGTGCCACCTAAATTGTAAGCGTTAATATTTT
GTTAAAATTCGCGTTAAATTTTTGTTAAATCAGCTCATTTTTTAACCAATAGGCCGAAATCGGCAAAATC
CCTTATAAATCAAAAGAATAGACCGAGATAGGGT
[37 nt withheld, positions 2975-3011]
AAAGAACGTGGACTCCAACGTCAAAGG
[49 nt withheld, positions 3039-3087]
T
[91 nt withheld, positions 3089-3179]
G
[124 nt withheld, positions 3181-3304]
CCCATTCGCCATTCAGGCTGCGCAACTGTTGGGAAGGGCGATCGGTGCGGGCCTCTTCGCTATTACGCCA
GCTGGCGAAAGGGGGATGTGCTGCAAGGCGATTAAGTTGGGTAACGCCAGGGTTTTCCCAGTCACGACGT
TGTAAAACGACGGCCAGTGAGCGCGCGTAATACGACTCACTATAGGGCGAATTGGGTACCGGGCCCCCCC
TCGAGGTCGACGGTATCGATAAGCTTTTACATCCGTTGCCTTTTCCACGGTCCGTGATTTCATGTGCGTG
CAGCTTCAAAGACTGGTCGTTGCGACTAATAAGACTGCAGTGACAGGTCGAATGGTGGGCACCTTGCTGA
TGACTATCTACTGCAAAGTCTGAGACAACGAACGAAACTTCCCACACGAGGCATTTGAAACTGACGGTGT
CTAGGTAATATGCACTGCAAGACACGGTACTGGGGCCTCGCTGAATTAGGGGCCGATCTCGTTGCCCTAT
CAGTGCTCACAGTGCCGCAACGTAACACCAGGGCAGGTTCTTGACAGTGGCAACAATGTGCGACGGGCGT
GTGAACGTTTCGTAGTCATAGCGCTAGCACGTACCTAGCCACATGGTCGTGAGGAGCTTTACCATGCGTC
TAGAAGGTGGATGCGGGACACGCCTTCCTGGCCTTTGGCTCCCGAGACGCGTGTTCTAACCACAAACCTT
GAGACGCGTGTTCCAACCACGCACCCTGACACGCGTGTTCCAACCACGCACCCTGAGACGCGTGTTCTAA
CCACGCACCCTGAGACGCGTGTTCTAACCACGCACCCTGAGACGCGTGTTCTGCCGCACAATGTGCACCT
GTAGGAAGCTGTAGTCACTGCTGATTCTCACTGTTCTCGGCAAGGGCCGACGACCGGAGTACAGTTTTTG
TGGGCAGAGCCGTTGTGCAGCTTTCCGTTCTTCTCGGTTGTGTCACATGTGTCATTGTCGTGTAAACACA
CGGTTGTATGTCGGTTTCGCTGCACCACTTCATTATTTCTTCTGGTTTTTTGACGAGTATGCATCTAGAC
AAAATGGACAAGAAGTACAGCATCGGCCTGGACATCGGCACCAACTCTGTGGGCTGGGCCGTGATCACCG
ACGAGTACAAGGTGCCCAGCAAGAAATTCAAGGTGCTGGGCAACACCGACCGGCACAGCATCAAGAAGAA
CCTGATCGGCGCCCTGCTGTTCGACAGCGGAGAAACAGCCGAGGCCACCCGGCTGAAGAGAACCGCCAGA
AGAAGATACACCAGACGGAAGAACCGGATCTGCTATCTGCAAGAGATCTTCAGCAACGAGATGGCCAAGG
TGGACGACAGCTTCTTCCACAGACTGGAAGAGTCCTTCCTGGTGGAAGAGGATAAGAAGCACGAGCGGCA
CCCCATCTTCGGCAACATCGTGGACGAGGTGGCCTACCACGAGAAGTACCCCACCATCTACCACCTGAGA
AAGAAACTGGTGGACAGCACCGACAAGGCCGACCTGCGGCTGATCTATCTGGCCCTGGCCCACATGATCA
AGTTCCGGGGCCACTTCCTGATCGAGGGCGACCTGAACCCCGACAACAGCGACGTGGACAAGCTGTTCAT
CCAGCTGGTGCAGACCTACAACCAGCTGTTCGAGGAAAACCCCATCAACGCCAGCGGCGTGGACGCCAAG
GCCATCCTGTCTGCCAGACTGAGCAAGAGCAGACGGCTGGAAAATCTGATCGCCCAGCTGCCCGGCGAGA
AGAAGAATGGCCTGTTCGGCAACCTGATTGCCCTGAGCCTGGGCCTGACCCCCAACTTCAAGAGCAACTT
CGACCTGGCCGAGGATGCCAAACTGCAGCTGAGCAAGGACACCTACGACGACGACCTGGACAACCTGCTG
GCCCAGATCGGCGACCAGTACGCCGACCTGTTTCTGGCCGCCAAGAACCTGTCCGACGCCATCCTGCTGA
GCGACATCCTGAGAGTGAACACCGAGATCACCAAGGCCCCCCTGAGCGCCTCTATGATCAAGAGATACGA
CGAGCACCACCAGGACCTGACCCTGCTGAAAGCTCTCGTGCGGCAGCAGCTGCCTGAGAAGTACAAAGAG
ATTTTCTTCGACCAGAGCAAGAACGGCTACGCCGGCTACATCGATGGCGGAGCCAGCCAGGAAGAGTTCT
ACAAGTTCATCAAGCCCATCCTGGAAAAGATGGACGGCACCGAGGAACTGCTCGTGAAGCTGAACAGAGA
GGACCTGCTGCGGAAGCAGCGGACCTTCGACAACGGCAGCATCCCCCACCAGATCCACCTGGGAGAGCTG
CACGCCATTCTGCGGCGGCAGGAAGATTTTTACCCATTCCTGAAGGACAACCGGGAAAAGATCGAGAAGA
TCCTGACCTTCCGCATCCCCTACTACGTGGGCCCTCTGGCCAGGGGAAACAGCAGATTCGCCTGGATGAC
CAGAAAGAGCGAGGAAACCATCACCCCCTGGAACTTCGAGGAAGTGGTGGACAAGGGCGCCAGCGCCCAG
AGCTTCATCGAGCGGATGACCAACTTCGATAAGAACCTGCCCAACGAGAAGGTGCTGCCCAAGCACAGCC
TGCTGTACGAGTACTTCACCGTGTACAACGAGCTGACCAAAGTGAAATACGTGACCGAGGGAATGAGAAA
GCCCGCCTTCCTGAGCGGCGAGCAGAAAAAAGCCATCGTGGACCTGCTGTTCAAGACCAACCGGAAAGTG
ACCGTGAAGCAGCTGAAAGAGGACTACTTCAAGAAAATCGAGTGCTTCGACTCCGTGGAAATCTCCGGCG
TGGAAGATCGGTTCAACGCCTCCCTGGGCACATACCACGATCTGCTGAAAATTATCAAGGACAAGGACTT
CCTGGACAATGAGGAAAACGAGGACATTCTGGAAGATATCGTGCTGACCCTGACACTGTTTGAGGACAGA
GAGATGATCGAGGAACGGCTGAAAACCTATGCCCACCTGTTCGACGACAAAGTGATGAAGCAGCTGAAGC
GGCGGAGATACACCGGCTGGGGCAGGCTGAGCCGGAAGCTGATCAACGGCATCCGGGACAAGCAGTCCGG
CAAGACAATCCTGGATTTCCTGAAGTCCGACGGCTTCGCCAACAGAAACTTCATGCAGCTGATCCACGAC
GACAGCCTGACCTTTAAAGAGGACATCCAGAAAGCCCAGGTGTCCGGCCAGGGCGATAGCCTGCACGAGC
ACATTGCCAATCTGGCCGGCAGCCCCGCCATTAAGAAGGGCATCCTGCAGACAGTGAAGGTGGTGGACGA
GCTCGTGAAAGTGATGGGCCGGCACAAGCCCGAGAACATCGTGATCGAAATGGCCAGAGAGAACCAGACC
ACCCAGAAGGGACAGAAGAACAGCCGCGAGAGAATGAAGCGGATCGAAGAGGGCATCAAAGAGCTGGGCA
GCCAGATCCTGAAAGAACACCCCGTGGAAAACACCCAGCTGCAGAACGAGAAGCTGTACCTGTACTACCT
GCAGAATGGGCGGGATATGTACGTGGACCAGGAACTGGACATCAACCGGCTGTCCGACTACGATGTGGAC
CATATCGTGCCTCAGAGCTTTCTGAAGGACGACTCCATCGATAACAAAGTGCTGACTCGGAGCGACAAGA
ACCGGGGCAAGAGCGACAACGTGCCCTCCGAAGAGGTCGTGAAGAAGATGAAGAACTACTGGCGCCAGCT
GCTGAATGCCAAGCTGATTACCCAGAGGAAGTTCGACAATCTGACCAAGGCCGAGAGAGGCGGCCTGAGC
GAACTGGATAAGGCCGGCTTCATCAAGAGACAGCTGGTGGAAACCCGGCAGATCACAAAGCACGTGGCAC
AGATCCTGGACTCCCGGATGAACACTAAGTACGACGAGAACGACAAACTGATCCGGGAAGTGAAAGTGAT
CACCCTGAAGTCCAAGCTGGTGTCCGATTTCCGGAAGGATTTCCAGTTTTACAAAGTGCGCGAGATCAAC
AACTACCACCACGCCCACGACGCCTACCTGAACGCCGTCGTGGGAACCGCCCTGATCAAAAAGTACCCTA
AGCTGGAAAGCGAGTTCGTGTACGGCGACTACAAGGTGTACGACGTGCGGAAGATGATCGCCAAGAGCGA
GCAGGAAATCGGCAAGGCTACCGCCAAGTACTTCTTCTACAGCAACATCATGAACTTTTTCAAGACCGAG
ATTACCCTGGCCAACGGCGAGATCCGGAAGCGGCCTCTGATCGAGACAAACGGCGAAACAGGCGAGATCG
TGTGGGATAAGGGCCGGGACTTTGCCACCGTGCGGAAAGTGCTGTCTATGCCCCAAGTGAATATCGTGAA
AAAGACCGAGGTGCAGACAGGCGGCTTCAGCAAAGAGTCTATCCTGCCCAAGAGGAACAGCGACAAGCTG
ATCGCCAGAAAGAAGGACTGGGACCCTAAGAAGTACGGCGGCTTCGACAGCCCCACCGTGGCCTATTCTG
TGCTGGTGGTGGCCAAAGTGGAAAAGGGCAAGTCCAAGAAACTGAAGAGTGTGAAAGAGCTGCTGGGGAT
CACCATCATGGAAAGAAGCAGCTTCGAGAAGAATCCCATCGACTTTCTGGAAGCCAAGGGCTACAAAGAA
GTGAAAAAGGACCTGATCATCAAGCTGCCTAAGTACTCCCTGTTCGAGCTGGAAAACGGCCGGAAGAGAA
TGCTGGCCTCTGCCGGCGAACTGCAGAAGGGAAACGAACTGGCCCTGCCCTCCAAATATGTGAACTTCCT
GTACCTGGCCAGCCACTATGAGAAGCTGAAGGGCTCCCCCGAGGATAATGAGCAGAAACAGCTGTTTGTG
GAACAGCACAAACACTACCTGGACGAGATCATCGAGCAGATCAGCGAGTTCTCCAAGAGAGTGATCCTGG
CCGACGCTAATCTGGACAAGGTGCTGAGCGCCTACAACAAGCACAGAGACAAGCCTATCAGAGAGCAGGC
CGAGAATATCATCCACCTGTTTACCCTGACCAATCTGGGAGCCCCTGCCGCCTTCAAGTACTTTGACACC
ACCATCGACCGGAAGAGGTACACCAGCACCAAAGAGGTGCTGGACGCCACCCTGATCCACCAGAGCATCA
CCGGCCTGTACGAGACACGGATCGACCTGTCTCAGCTGGGAGGCGACGCCTATCCCTATGACGTGCCCGA
TTATGCCAGCCTGGGCAGCGGCTCCCCCAAGAAAAAACGCAAGGTGGAAGATCCTAAGAAAAAGCGGAAA
GTGGACGGCATTGGTAGTGGGAGCAACGGCAGCAGCGGATCCGTGAGCAAGGGCGAGGAGCTGTTCACCG
GGGTGGTGCCCATCCTGGTCGAGCTGGACGGCGACGTAAACGGCCACAAGTTCAGCGTGCGCGGCGAGGG
CGAGGGCGATGCCACCAACGGCAAGCTGACCCTGAAGTTCATCTGCACCACCGGCAAGCTGCCCGTGCCC
TGGCCCACCCTCGTGACCACCCTGACCTACGGCGTGCAGTGCTTCAGCCGCTACCCCGACCACATGAAGC
AGCACGACTTCTTCAAGTCCGCCATGCCCGAAGGCTACGTCCAGGAGCGCACCATCTCCTTCAAGGACGA
CGGCACCTACAAGACCCGCGCCGAGGTGAAGTTCGAGGGCGACACCCTGGTGAACCGCATCGAGCTGAAG
GGCATCGACTTCAAGGAGGACGGCAACATCCTGGGGCACAAGCTGGAGTACAACTTCAACAGCCACAACG
TCTATATCACGGCCGACAAGCAGAAGAACGGCATCAAGGCGAACTTCAAGATCCGCCACAACGTCGAGGA
CGGCAGCGTGCAGCTCGCCGACCACTACCAGCAGAACACCCCCATCGGCGACGGCCCCGTGCTGCTGCCC
GACAACCACTACCTGAGCACCCAGTCCAAGCTGAGCAAAGACCCCAACGAGAAGCGCGATCACATGGTCC
TGCTGGAGTTCGTGACCGCCGCCGGGATCACTCTCGGCATGGACGAGCTGTACAAGTAGTTAATTAATCA
CCGTTGTGCTCACTTCTCAAATCGACAAAGGAAACACACTTCGTGCAGCATGTGCCCCATTATAAAGAAA
CTGAGTTGTTCCGTTGTGGCTTGCAGGTGTCACATCCACAAAAACCGGCCGACTCTAAATAGGAGTGTTT
CGCAGCAAGCAGCGAAAGTTTATGACTGGGTCCGAATCTCTGAACGGATGTGTGGCGGACCTGGCTGATG
TTGATCGCCGTCGACACACGCGCCACATGGGTCAATACACAAGACAGCTATCAGTTGTTTTAGTCGAACC
GGTTAACACAATTCTTGCCCCCCCGAGGGGGATCCACTAGTTCTAGAGCGGCCGCCACCGCGGTGGAGCT
