>Addgene plasmid #59855 | pSAG1::CAS9-U6::sg290860-6 | addgene partial sequence | sequence record 97785 | dCas9-R2 5'-GGGTTTCCACCAGCTGTCTC-3'
CAGTTCGCTCAGGCCGCCTCTCTCGGCCTTGGTCAGATTGTCGAACTTCCTCTGGGTAATCAGCTTGGCA
TTCAGCAGCTGGCGCCAGTAGTTCTTCATCTTCTTCACGACCTCTTCGGAGGGCACGTTGTCGCTCTTGC
CCCGGTTCTTGTCGCTCCGAGTCAGCACTTTGTTATCGATGGAGTCGTCCTTCAGAAAGCTCTGAGGCAC
GATATGGTCCACATCGTAGTCGGACAGCCGGTTGATGTCCAGTTCCTGGTCCACGTACATATCCCGCCCA
TTCTGCAGGTAGTACAGGTACAGCTTCTCGTTCTGCAGCTGGGTGTTTTCCACGGGGTGTTCTTTCAGGA
TCTGGCTGCCCAGCTCTTTGATGCCCTCTTCGATCCGCTTCATTCTCTCGCGGCTGTTCTTCTGTCCCTT
CTGGGTGGTCTGGTTCTCTCTGGCCATTTCGATCACGATGTTCTCGGGCTTGTGCCGGCCCATCACTTTC
ACGAGCTCGTCCACCACCTTCACTGTCTGCAGGATGCCCTTCTTAATGGCGGGGCTGCCGGCCAGATTGG
CAATGTGCTCGTGCAGGCTATCGCCCTGGCCGGACACCTGGGCTTTCTGGATGTCCTCTTTAAAGGTCAG
GCTGTCGTCGTGGATCAGCTGCATGAAGTTTCTGTTGGCGAAGCCGTCGGACTTCAGGAAATCCAGGATT
GTCTTGCCGGACTGCTTGTCCCGGATGCCGTTGATCAGCTTCCGGCTCAGCCTGCCCCAGCCGGTGTATC
TCCGCCGCTTCAGCTGCTTCATCACTTTGTCGTCGAACAGGTGGGCATAGGTTTTCAGCCGTTCCTCGAT
CATCTCTCTGTCCTCAAACAGTGTCAGGGTCAGCACGATATCTTCCAGAATGTCCTCGTTTTCCTCATTG
TCCAGGAAGTCCTTGTCCTTGATAATTTTCAGCAGATCGTGGTATGTGCCCAGGGAGGCGTTGAACCGAT
CTTCCACGCCGGAGATTTCCACGGAGTCGAAGCACTCGATTTTCTTGAAGTAGTCCTCTTTCAGCTGCTT
CACGGTCACTTTCCGGTTGG
