>Addgene plasmid #59855 | pSAG1::CAS9-U6::sg290860-6 | addgene partial sequence | sequence record 97786 | hSpCas9-R1 5'-CGCTCGTGCTTCTTATCCTC-3'
CAGTCTGTGGAAGAAGCTGTCGTCCACCTTGGCCATCTCGTTGCTGAAGATCTCTTGCAGATAGCAGATC
CGGTTCTTCCGTCTGGTGTATCTTCTTCTGGCGGTTCTCTTCAGCCGGGTGGCCTCGGCTGTTTCTCCGC
TGTCGAACAGCAGGGCGCCGATCAGGTTCTTCTTGATGCTGTGCCGGTCGGTGTTGCCCAGCACCTTGAA
TTTCTTGCTGGGCACCTTGTACTCGTCGGTGATCACGGCCCAGCCCACAGAGTTGGTGCCGATGTCCAGG
CCGATGCTGTACTTCTTGTCCATTTTGTCTAGATGCATACTCGTCAAAAAACCAGAAGAAATAATGAAGT
GGTGCAGCGAAACCGACATACAACCGTGTGTTTACACGACAATGACACATGTGACACAACCGAGAAGAAC
GGAAAGCTGCACAACGGCTCTGCCCACAAAAACTGTACTCCGGTCGTCGGCCCTTGCCGAGAACAGTGAG
AATCAGCAGTGACTACAGCTTCCTACAGGTGCACATTGTGCGGCAGAACACGCGTCTCAGGGTGCGTGGT
TAGAACACGCGTCTCAGGGTGCGTGGTTAGAACACGCGTCTCAGGGTGCGTGGTTGGAACACGCGTGTCA
GGGTGCGTGGTTGGAACACGCGTCTCAAGGTTTGTGGTTAGAACACGCGTCTCGGGAGCCAAAGGCCAGG
AAGGCGTGTCCCGCATCCACCTTCTAGACGCATGGTAAAGCTCCTCACGACCATGTGGCTAGGTACGTGC
TAGCGCTATGACTACGAAACGTTCACACGCCCGTCGCACATTGTTGCCACTGTCAAGAACCTGCCCTGGT
GTTACGTTGCGGCACTGTGAGCACTGATAGGGCAACGAGATCGGCCCCTAATTCAGCGAGGCCCCAGTAC
CGTGTCTTGCAGTGCATATTACCTAGACACCGTCAGTTTCAAATGCCTCGTGTGGGAAGTTTCGTTCGTT
GTCTCAGACTTTGCAGTAGATAGTCATCAGCAAGGTGCCCACCATTCGACCTGTCACTGCAGTCTTATTA
GTCGCAACGACCAGTCTTTGAAGCTGC
