>Addgene plasmid #59855 | pSAG1::CAS9-U6::sg290860-6 | addgene partial sequence | sequence record 97789 | M13-Rev 5'-CAGGAAACAGCTATGACC-3'
ACCCTCACTAAAGGGAACAAAAGCTGGAGCTCAAAAAAGCACCGACTCGGTGCCACTTTTCAAGTTGATA
ACGGACTAGCCTTATTTTAACTTGCTATTTCTAGCTCTAAAACCACATCGCTGTCAGACCAATAACTTGA
CATCCCCATTTACCAGAAGGCAAACACCCCCTTCGGGGACGAGGTGACCCTGCGCGACAGAAAGCCCCTT
CGAAGAGCGCACAGGGAGGAAGCAGGCCTCTGCAGGTCGCCATTTGAAAATCTGACAGAACTGATGGAAA
TATGATTCTTGTCAGAGAAGACATTCGAGAGTTCGAAGGTTTCCCCCTTGGCTCTACATATCCCAGTGTC
TCGCGTTCTGCAGGAGGCGCGTCAGGCCTAGGATGCAATATTGGCGCCCAATTCACAGTGCAGCGGCGCA
GCCGTCGCAACACTTCGCAGCGTGAAAGACTTATCGCTCTCCGCCTCTCGATGGTTCGGGATGTTCGCTT
CGAGTGTATGCTGCGCAAGCTTTCGCGCTTGGGTACGTTAATTTGAAATCTTTCGCGTTTCCCGTGTGTC
CTCAGTGTCTCCAACATGTGGCCGCGGTGCAATCGTCCCCACGACGATTTCAACTCGCGCACTTTGTCTC
GTCGCACCCTCCCGGAAATACAGCGTGCTTCTGCTTACTTGAGCTCCACCGCGGTGGCGGCCGCTCTAGA
ACTAGTGGATCCCCCTCGGGGGGGCAAGAATTGTGTTAACCGGTTCGACTAAAACAACTGATAGCTGTCT
TGTGTATTGACCCATGTGGCGCGTGTGTCGACGGCGATCAACATCAGCCAGGTCCGCCACACATCCGTTC
AGAGATTCGGACCCAGTCATAAACTTTCGCTGCTTGCTGCGAAACACTCCTATTTAGAGTCGGCCGGTTT
TTGTGGATGTGACACCTGCAAGCC
