>Addgene plasmid #59855 | pSAG1::CAS9-U6::sg290860-6 | addgene partial sequence | sequence record 97790 | M13-F20 5'-TGTAAAACGACGGCCAGT-3'
GGCGAATTGGGTACCGGGCCCCCCCTCGAGGTCGACGGTATCGATAAGCTTTTACATCCGTTGCCTTTTC
CACGGTCCGTGATTTCATGTGCGTGCAGCTTCAAAGACTGGTCGTTGCGACTAATAAGACTGCAGTGACA
GGTCGAATGGTGGGCACCTTGCTGATGACTATCTACTGCAAAGTCTGAGACAACGAACGAAACTTCCCAC
ACGAGGCATTTGAAACTGACGGTGTCTAGGTAATATGCACTGCAAGACACGGTACTGGGGCCTCGCTGAA
TTAGGGGCCGATCTCGTTGCCCTATCAGTGCTCACAGTGCCGCAACGTAACACCAGGGCAGGTTCTTGAC
AGTGGCAACAATGTGCGACGGGCGTGTGAACGTTTCGTAGTCATAGCGCTAGCACGTACCTAGCCACATG
GTCGTGAGGAGCTTTACCATGCGTCTAGAAGGTGGATGCGGGACACGCCTTCCTGGCCTTTGGCTCCCGA
GACGCGTGTTCTAACCACAAACCTTGAGACGCGTGTTCCAACCACGCACCCTGACACGCGTGTTCCAACC
ACGCACCCTGAGACGCGTGTTCTAACCACGCACCCTGAGACGCGTGTTCTAACCACGCACCCTGAGACGC
GTGTTCTGCCGCACAATGTGCACCTGTAGGAAGCTGTAGTCACTGCTGATTCTCACTGTTCTCGGCAAGG
GCCGACGACCGGAGTACAGTTTTTGTGGGCAGAGCCGTTGTGCAGCTTTCCGTTCTTCTCGGTTGTGTCA
CATGTGTCATTGTCGTGTAAACACACGGTTGTATGTCGGTTTCGCTGCACCACTTCATTATTTCTTCTGG
TTTTTTGACGAGTATGCATCTAGACAAAATGGACAAGAAGTACAGCATCGGCCTGGACATCGGCACCAAC
TCTGTGGGCTGGGCCGTGATCACCGACGAGTACAAGGTGCCCAGCAAGAAATTCAAGGTGCTGGGCAACA
CCGACCGGCACAGCATCAAGAAGAACCTGATCGGCGCCCTGCTGTTCGACAGCGGAGAAACAGCCGAGGC
C
